>Addgene plasmid #107530 | pTE3314 | depositor full sequence | sequence record 202819 | pTE3314 sequence 9443 bps
GACGGATCGGGAGATCTCCCGATCCCCTATGGTGCACTCTCAGTACAATCTGCTCTGATGCCGCATAGTT
AAGCCAGTATCTGCTCCCTGCTTGTGTGTTGGAGGTCGCTGAGTAGTGCGCGAGCAAAATTTAAGCTACA
ACAAGGCAAGGCTTGACCGACAATTGCATGAAGAATCTGCTTAGGGTTAGGCGTTTTGCGCTGCTTCGCG
ATGTACGGGCCAGATATACGCGTTGACATTGATTATTGACTAGTTATTAATAGTAATCAATTACGGGGTC
ATTAGTTCATAGCCCATATATGGAGTTCCGCGTTACATAACTTACGGTAAATGGCCCGCCTGGCTGACCG
CCCAACGACCCCCGCCCATTGACGTCAATAATGACGTATGTTCCCATAGTAACGCCAATAGGGACTTTCC
ATTGACGTCAATGGGTGGAGTATTTACGGTAAACTGCCCACTTGGCAGTACATCAAGTGTATCATATGCC
AAGTACGCCCCCTATTGACGTCAATGACGGTAAATGGCCCGCCTGGCATTATGCCCAGTACATGACCTTA
TGGGACTTTCCTACTTGGCAGTACATCTACGTATTAGTCATCGCTATTACCATGGTGATGCGGTTTTGGC
AGTACATCAATGGGCGTGGATAGCGGTTTGACTCACGGGGATTTCCAAGTCTCCACCCCATTGACGTCAA
TGGGAGTTTGTTTTGGCACCAAAATCAACGGGACTTTCCAAAATGTCGTAACAACTCCGCCCCATTGACG
CAAATGGGCGGTAGGCGTGTACGGTGGGAGGTCTATATAAGCAGAGCTCTCTGGCTAACTAGAGAACCCA
CTGCTTACTGGCTTATCGAAATTAATACGACTCACTATAGGGAGACCCAAGCTGGCTAGCGTTTAAACTT
AAGCTTGGTACCGCCACCATGAGCATCTACCAGGAGTTCGTCAACAAGTATTCACTGAGTAAGACACTGC
GGTTCGAGCTGATCCCACAGGGCAAGACACTGGAGAACATCAAGGCCCGAGGCCTGATTCTGGACGATGA
GAAGCGGGCAAAAGACTATAAGAAAGCCAAGCAGATCATTGATAAATACCACCAGTTCTTTATCGAGGAA
ATTCTGAGCTCCGTGTGCATCAGTGAGGATCTGCTGCAGAATTACTCAGACGTGTACTTCAAGCTGAAGA
AGAGCGACGATGACAACCTGCAGAAGGACTTCAAGTCCGCCAAGGACACCATCAAGAAACAGATTAGCGA
GTACATCAAGGACTCCGAAAAGTTTAAAAATCTGTTCAACCAGAATCTGATCGATGCTAAGAAAGGCCAG
GAGTCCGACCTGATCCTGTGGCTGAAACAGTCTAAGGACAATGGGATTGAACTGTTCAAGGCTAACTCCG
ATATCACTGATATTGACGAGGCACTGGAAATCATCAAGAGCTTCAAGGGATGGACCACATACTTTAAAGG
CTTCCACGAGAACCGCAAGAACGTGTACTCCAGCAACGACATTCCTACCTCCATCATCTACCGAATCGTC
GATGACAATCTGCCAAAGTTCCTGGAGAACAAGGCCAAATATGAATCTCTGAAGGACAAAGCTCCCGAGG
CAATTAATTACGAACAGATCAAGAAAGATCTGGCTGAGGAACTGACATTCGATATCGACTATAAGACTAG
CGAGGTGAACCAGAGGGTCTTTTCCCTGGACGAGGTGTTTGAAATCGCCAATTTCAACAATTACCTGAAC
CAGTCCGGCATTACTAAATTCAATACCATCATTGGCGGGAAGTTTGTGAACGGGGAGAATACCAAGCGCA
AGGGAATTAACGAATACATCAATCTGTATAGCCAGCAGATCAACGACAAAACTCTGAAGAAATACAAGAT
GTCTGTGCTGTTCAAACAGATCCTGAGTGATACCGAGTCCAAGTCTTTTGTCATTGATAAACTGGAAGAT
GACTCAGACGTGGTCACTACCATGCAGAGCTTTTATGAGCAGATCGCCGCTTTCAAGACAGTGGAGGAAA
AATCTATTAAGGAAACTCTGAGTCTGCTGTTCGATGACCTGAAAGCCCAGAAGCTGGACCTGAGTAAGAT
CTACTTCAAAAACGATAAGAGTCTGACAGACCTGTCACAGCAGGTGTTTGATGACTATTCCGTGATTGGG
ACCGCCGTCCTGGAGTACATTACACAGCAGATCGCTCCAAAGAACCTGGATAATCCCTCTAAGAAAGAGC
AGGAACTGATCGCTAAGAAAACCGAGAAGGCAAAATATCTGAGTCTGGAAACAATTAAGCTGGCACTGGA
GGAGTTCAACAAGCACAGGGATATTGACAAACAGTGCCGCTTTGAGGAAATCCTGGCCAACTTCGCAGCC
ATCCCCATGATTTTTGATGAGATCGCCCAGAACAAAGACAATCTGGCTCAGATCAGTATTAAGTACCAGA
ACCAGGGCAAGAAAGACCTGCTGCAGGCTTCAGCAGAAGATGACGTGAAAGCCATCAAGGATCTGCTGGA
CCAGACCAACAATCTGCTGCACAAGCTGAAAATCTTCCATATTAGTCAGTCAGAGGATAAGGCTAATATC
CTGGATAAAGACGAACACTTCTACCTGGTGTTCGAGGAATGTTACTTCGAGCTGGCAAACATTGTCCCCC
TGTATAACAAGATTAGGAACTACATCACACAGAAGCCTTACTCTGACGAGAAGTTTAAACTGAACTTCGA
AAATAGTACGCTAGCCAGGGGGTGGGATAAGAACGTGGAGCCTGACAGGACAGCTATCCTGTTCATCAAG
GATGACAAGTACTATCTGGGAGTGATGAATAAGAAAAACAATAAGATCTTCGATGACAAAGCCATTAAGG
AGAACAAAGGGGAAGGATACAAGAAAATCGTGTATAAGCTGCTGCCCGGCGCAAATAAGATGCTGCCTAA
GGTGTTCTTCAGCGCCAAGAGTATCAAATTCTACAACCCATCCGAGGACATCCTGCGGATTAGAAATCAC
TCAACACATACTAAGAACGGGAGCCCCCAGAAGGGATATGAGAAATTTGAGTTCAACATCGAGGATTGCA
GGAAGTTTATTGACTTCTACAAGCAGAGCATCTCCAAACACCCTGAATGGAAGGATTTTGGCTTCCGGTT
TTCCGACACACAGAGATATAACTCTATCGACGAGTTCTACCGCGAGGTGGAAAATCAGGGGTATAAGCTG
ACTTTTGAGAACATTTCTGAAAGTTACATCGACAGCGTGGTCAATCAGGGAAAGCTGTACCTGTTCCAGA
TCTATAACAAAGATTTTTCAGCATACAGCAAGGGCAGACCAAACCTGCATACACTGTACTGGAAGGCCCT
GTTCGATGAGAGGAATCTGCAGGACGTGGTCTATAAACTGAACGGAGAGGCCGAACTGTTTTACCGGAAG
CAGTCTATTCCTAAGAAAATCACTCACCCAGCTAAGGAGGCCATCGCTAACAAGAACAAGGACAATCCTA
AGAAAGAGAGCGTGTTCGAATACGATCTGATTAAGGACAAGCGGTTCACCGAAGATAAGTTCTTTTTCCA
TTGTCCAATCACCATTAACTTCAAGTCAAGCGGCGCTAACAAGTTCAACGACGAGATCAATCTGCTGCTG
AAGGAAAAAGCAAACGATGTGCACATCCTGAGCATTGACCGAGGAGAGCGGCATCTGGCCTACTATACCC
TGGTGGATGGCAAAGGGAATATCATTAAGCAGGATACATTCAACATCATTGGCAATGACCGGATGAAAAC
CAACTACCACGATAAACTGGCTGCAATCGAGAAGGATAGAGACTCAGCTAGGAAGGACTGGAAGAAAATC
AACAACATTAAGGAGATGAAGGAAGGCTATCTGAGCCAGGTGGTCCATGAGATTGCAAAGCTGGTCATCG
AATACAATGCCATTGTGGTGTTCGAGGATCTGAACTTCGGCTTTAAGAGGGGGCGCTTTAAGGTGGAAAA
ACAGGTCTATCAGAAGCTGGAGAAAATGCTGATCGAAAAGCTGAATTACCTGGTGTTTAAAGATAACGAG
TTCGACAAGACCGGAGGCGTCCTGAGAGCCTACCAGCTGACAGCTCCCTTTGAAACTTTCAAGAAAATGG
GAAAACAGACAGGCATCATCTACTATGTGCCAGCCGGATTCACTTCCAAGATCTGCCCCGTGACCGGCTT
TGTCAACCAGCTGTACCCTAAATATGAGTCAGTGAGCAAGTCCCAGGAATTTTTCAGCAAGTTCGATAAG
ATCTGTTATAATCTGGACAAGGGGTACTTCGAGTTTTCCTTCGATTACAAGAACTTCGGCGACAAGGCCG
CTAAGGGGAAATGGACCATTGCCTCCTTCGGATCTCGCCTGATCAACTTTCGAAATTCCGATAAAAACCA
CAATTGGGACACTAGGGAGGTGTACCCAACCAAGGAGCTGGAAAAGCTGCTGAAAGACTACTCTATCGAG
TATGGACATGGCGAATGCATCAAGGCAGCCATCTGTGGCGAGAGTGATAAGAAATTTTTCGCCAAGCTGA
CCTCAGTGCTGAATACAATCCTGCAGATGCGGAACTCAAAGACCGGGACAGAACTGGACTATCTGATTAG
CCCCGTGGCTGATGTCAACGGAAACTTCTTCGACAGCAGACAGGCACCCAAAAATATGCCTCAGGATGCA
GACGCCAACGGGGCCTACCACATCGGGCTGAAGGGACTGATGCTGCTGGGCCGGATCAAGAACAATCAGG
AGGGGAAGAAGCTGAACCTGGTCATTAAGAACGAGGAATACTTCGAGTTTGTCCAGAATAGAAATAACAA
AAGGCCGGCGGCCACGAAAAAGGCCGGCCAGGCAAAAAAGAAAAAGGGATCCTACCCATACGATGTTCCA
GATTACGCTTATCCCTACGACGTGCCTGATTATGCATACCCATATGATGTCCCCGACTATGCCTAAGAAT
TCTGCAGATATCCAGCACAGTGGCGGCCGCTCGAGTCTAGAGGGCCCGTTTAAACCCGCTGATCAGCCTC
GACTGTGCCTTCTAGTTGCCAGCCATCTGTTGTTTGCCCCTCCCCCGTGCCTTCCTTGACCCTGGAAGGT
GCCACTCCCACTGTCCTTTCCTAATAAAATGAGGAAATTGCATCGCATTGTCTGAGTAGGTGTCATTCTA
TTCTGGGGGGTGGGGTGGGGCAGGACAGCAAGGGGGAGGATTGGGAAGACAATAGCAGGCATGCTGGGGA
TGCGGTGGGCTCTATGGCTTCTGAGGCGGAAAGAACCAGCTGGGGCTCTAGGGGGTATCCCC
[124 nt withheld, positions 5313-5436]
C
[91 nt withheld, positions 5438-5528]
A
[49 nt withheld, positions 5530-5578]
CCTTTGACGTTGGAGTCCACGTTCTTT
[37 nt withheld, positions 5606-5642]
ACCCTATCTCGGTCTATTCTTTTGATTTATAAGGGATTTTGCCGATTTCGGCCTATTGGTTAAAAAATGA
GCTGATTTAACAAAAATTTAACGCGAATTAATTCTGTGGAATGTGTGTCAGTTAGGGTGTGGAAAGTCCC
CAGGCTCCCCAGCAGGCAGAAGTATGCAAAGCATGCATCTCAATTAGTCAGCAACCAGGTGTGGAAAGTC
CCCAGGCTCCCCAGCAGGCAGAAGTATGCAAAGCATGCATCTCAATTAGTCAGCAACCATAGTCCCGCCC
CTAACTCCGCCCATCCCGCCCCTAACTCCGCCCAGTTCCGCCCATTCTCCGCCCCATGGCTGACTAATTT
TTTTTATTTATGCAGAGGCCGAGGCCGCCTCTGCCTCTGAGCTATTCCAGAAGTAGTGAGGAGGCTTTTT
TGGAGGCCTAGGCTTTTGCAAAAAGCTCCCGGGAGCTTGTATATCCATTTTCGGATCTGATCAAGAGACA
GGATGAGGATCGTTTCGCATGATTGAACAAGATGGATTGCACGCAGGTTCTCCGGCCGCTTGGGTGGAGA
GGCTATTCGGCTATGACTGGGCACAACAGACAATCGGCTGCTCTGATGCCGCCGTGTTCCGGCTGTCAGC
GCAGGGGCGCCCGGTTCTTTTTGTCAAGACCGACCTGTCCGGTGCCCTGAATGAACTGCAGGACGAGGCA
GCGCGGCTATCGTGGCTGGCCACGACGGGCGTTCCTTGCGCAGCTGTGCTCGACGTTGTCACTGAAGCGG
GAAGGGACTGGCTGCTATTGGGCGAAGTGCCGGGGCAGGATCTCCTGTCATCTCACCTTGCTCCTGCCGA
GAAAGTATCCATCATGGCTGATGCAATGCGGCGGCTGCATACGCTTGATCCGGCTACCTGCCCATTCGAC
CACCAAGCGAAACATCGCATCGAGCGAGCACGTACTCGGATGGAAGCCGGTCTTGTCGATCAGGATGATC
TGGACGAAGAGCATCAGGGGCTCGCGCCAGCCGAACTGTTCGCCAGGCTCAAGGCGCGCATGCCCGACGG
CGAGGATCTCGTCGTGACCCATGGCGATGCCTGCTTGCCGAATATCATGGTGGAAAATGGCCGCTTTTCT
GGATTCATCGACTGTGGCCGGCTGGGTGTGGCGGACCGCTATCAGGACATAGCGTTGGCTACCCGTGATA
TTGCTGAAGAGCTTGGCGGCGAATGGGCTGACCGCTTCCTCGTGCTTTACGGTATCGCCGCTCCCGATTC
GCAGCGCATCGCCTTCTATCGCCTTCTTGACGAGTTCTTCTGAGCGGGACTCTGGGGTTCGAAATGACCG
ACCAAGCGACGCCCAACCTGCCATCACGAGATTTCGATTCCACCGCCGCCTTCTATGAAAGGTTGGGCTT
CGGAATCGTTTTCCGGGACGCCGGCTGGATGATCCTCCAGCGCGGGGATCTCATGCTGGAGTTCTTCGCC
CACCCCAACTTGTTTATTGCAGCTTATAATGGTTACAAATAAAGCAATAGCATCACAAATTTCACAAATA
AAGCATTTTTTTCACTGCATTCTAGTTGTGGTTTGTCCAAACTCATCAATGTATCTTATCATGTCTGTAT
ACCGTCGACCTCTAGCTAGAGCTTGGCGTAATCATGGTCATAGCTGTTTCCTGTGTGAAATTGTTATCCG
CTCACAATTCCACACAACATACGAGCCGGAAGCATAAAGTGTAAAGCCTGGGGTGCCTAATGAGTGAGCT
AACTCACATTAATTGCGTTGCGCTCACTGCCCGCTTTCCAGTCGGGAAACCTGTCGTGCCAGCTGCATTA
ATGAATCGGCCAACGCGCGGGGAGAGGCGGTTTGCGTATTGGGCGCTCTTCCGCTTCCTCGCTCACTGAC
TCGCTGCGCTCGGTCGTTCGGCTGCGGCGAGCGGTATCAGCTCACTCAAAGGCGGTAATACGGTTATCCA
CAGAATCAGGGGATAACGCAGGAAAGAACATGTGAGCAAAAGGCCAGCAAAAGGCCAGGAACCGTAAAAA
GGCCGCGTTGCTGGCGTTTTTCCATAGGCTCCGCCCCCCTGACGAGCATCACAAAAATCGACGCTCAAGT
CAGAGGTGGCGAAACCCGACAGGACTATAAAGATACCAGGCGTTTCCCCCTGGAAGCTCCCTCGTGCGCT
CTCCTGTTCCGACCCTGCCGCTTACCGGATACCTGTCCGCCTTTCTCCCTTCGGGAAGCGTGGCGCTTTC
TCATAGCTCACGCTGTAGGTATCTCAGTTCGGTGTAGGTCGTTCGCTCCAAGCTGGGCTGTGTGCACGAA
CCCCCCGTTCAGCCCGACCGCTGCGCCTTATCCGGTAACTATCGTCTTGAGTCCAACCCGGTAAGACACG
ACTTATCGCCACTGGCAGCAGCCACTGGTAACAGGATTAGCAGAGCGAGGTATGTAGGCGGTGCTACAGA
GTTCTTGAAGTGGTGGCCTAACTACGGCTACACTAGAAGAACAGTATTTGGTATCTGCGCTCTGCTGAAG
CCAGTTACCTTCGGAAAAAGAGTTGGTAGCTCTTGATCCGGCAAACAAACCACCGCTGGTAGCGGTTTTT
TTGTTTGCAAGCAGCAGATTACGCGCAGAAAAAAAGGATCTCAAGAAGATCCTTTGATCTTTTCTACGGG
GTCTGACGCTCAGTGGAACGAAAACTCACGTTAAGGGATTTTGGTCATGAGATTATCAAAAAGGATCTTC
ACCTAGATCCTTTTAAATTAAAAATGAAGTTTTAAATCAATCTAAAGTATATATGAGTAAACTTGGTCTG
ACAGTTACCAATGCTTAATCAGTGAGGCACCTATCTCAGCGATCTGTCTATTTCGTTCATCCATAGTTGC
CTGACTCCCCGTCGTGTAGATAACTACGATACGGGAGGGCTTACCATCTGGCCCCAGTGCTGCAATGATA
CCGCGAGACCCACGCTCACCGGCTCCAGATTTATCAGCAATAAACCAGCCAGCCGGAAGGGCCGAGCGCA
GAAGTGGTCCTGCAACTTTATCCGCCTCCATCCAGTCTATTAATTGTTGCCGGGAAGCTAGAGTAAGTAG
TTCGCCAGTTAATAGTTTGCGCAACGTTGTTGCCATTGCTACAGGCATCGTGGTGTCACGCTCGTCGTTT
GGTATGGCTTCATTCAGCTCCGGTTCCCAACGATCAAGGCGAGTTACATGATCCCCCATGTTGTGCAAAA
AAGCGGTTAGCTCCTTCGGTCCTCCGATCGTTGTCAGAAGTAAGTTGGCCGCAGTGTTATCACTCATGGT
TATGGCAGCACTGCATAATTCTCTTACTGTCATGCCATCCGTAAGATGCTTTTCTGTGACTGGTGAGTAC
TCAACCAAGTCATTCTGAGAATAGTGTATGCGGCGACCGAGTTGCTCTTGCCCGGCGTCAATACGGGATA
ATACCGCGCCACATAGCAGAACTTTAAAAGTGCTCATCATTGGAAAACGTTCTTCGGGGCGAAAACTCTC
AAGGATCTTACCGCTGTTGAGATCCAGTTCGATGTAACCCACTCGTGCACCCAACTGATCTTCAGCATCT
TTTACTTTCACCAGCGTTTCTGGGTGAGCAAAAACAGGAAGGCAAAATGCCGCAAAAAAGGGAATAAGGG
CGACACGGAAATGTTGAATACTCATACTCTTCCTTTTTCAATATTATTGAAGCATTTATCAGGGTTATTG
TCTCATGAGCGGATACATATTTGAATGTATTTAGAAAAATAAACAAATAGGGGTTCCGCGCACATTTCCC
CGAAAAGTGCCACCTGACGTC
Features (pLannotate 1.2.2; 22 found; start..end, strand, type, name):
     28..80      -  misc_feature   bom (fragment): basis of mobility region from pBR322
    235..614     +  enhancer       CMV enhancer: human cytomegalovirus immediate early enhancer
    615..818     +  promoter       CMV promoter: human cytomegalovirus (CMV) immediate early promoter
    814..847     +  LTR            5' LTR (truncated) (fragment): truncated 5' long terminal repeat (LTR) from HIV-1
    863..881     +  promoter       T7 promoter: promoter for bacteriophage T7 RNA polymerase
    929..4828    +  CDS            cas12a: CS12A_FRATN - Also known as cpf1 From Francisella tularensis subsp. novicida (strain U112).
   4829..4876    +  CDS            nucleoplasmin NLS: bipartite nuclear localization signal from nucleoplasmin
   4883..4963    +  CDS            3xHA: three tandem HA epitope tags
   5043..5267    +  polyA_signal   bGH poly(A) signal: bovine growth hormone polyadenylation signal
   5271..5292    +  promoter       SV40 promoter (fragment): SV40 enhancer and early promoter
   5313..5741    +  rep_origin     f1 ori (sequence partly withheld): f1 bacteriophage origin of replication; arrow indicates direction of (+) strand synthesis
   5755..6084    +  promoter       SV40 promoter: SV40 enhancer and early promoter
   6151..6942    +  CDS            neo: KKA2_KLEPN - Also known as kan, nptII. Experimental evidence at protein level: Swiss-Prot protein existence level 1. Resistance to kanamycin, neomycin, paromomycin, ribostamycin, butirosin and gentamicin B. From Klebsiella pneumoniae.
   6966..7124    +  CDS            ble (fragment): BLE_KLEPN - Experimental evidence at protein level: Swiss-Prot protein existence level 1. Binding protein with a strong affinity to the bleomycin family of antibiotics. Binds to CL990; an antimitotic-antibiotic compound. From Klebsiella pneumoniae.
   7119..7240    +  polyA_signal   SV40 poly(A) signal: SV40 polyadenylation signal
   7313..7329    -  protein_bind   lac operator: The lac repressor binds to the lac operator to inhibit transcription in E. coli. This inhibition can be relieved by adding lactose or isopropyl-β-D-thiogalactopyranoside (IPTG). lac repressor encoded by lacI
   7337..7367    -  promoter       lac promoter: promoter for the E. coli lac operon
   7382..7403    -  protein_bind   CAP binding site: CAP binding activates transcription in the presence of cAMP. E. coli catabolite activator protein
   7416..7508    -  CDS            lacI (fragment): lac repressor; lacI; The lac repressor binds to the lac operator to inhibit transcription in E. coli. This inhibition can be relieved by adding lactose or isopropyl-β-D-thiogalactopyranoside (IPTG).
   7691..8276    -  rep_origin     ori: high-copy-number ColE1/pMB1/pBR322/pUC origin of replication
   8447..9307    -  CDS            AmpR: β-lactamase; bla; confers resistance to ampicillin, carbenicillin, and related antibiotics
   9308..9412    -  promoter       AmpR promoter: bla
