>Addgene plasmid #107530 | pTE3314 | addgene full sequence | sequence record 212711 | Addgene NGS Result
CTGAGTAGTGCGCGAGCAAAATTTAAGCTACAACAAGGCAAGGCTTGACCGACAATTGCATGAAGAATCT
GCTTAGGGTTAGGCGTTTTGCGCTGCTTCGCGATGTACGGGCCAGATATACGCGTTGACATTGATTATTG
ACTAGTTATTAATAGTAATCAATTACGGGGTCATTAGTTCATAGCCCATATATGGAGTTCCGCGTTACAT
AACTTACGGTAAATGGCCCGCCTGGCTGACCGCCCAACGACCCCCGCCCATTGACGTCAATAATGACGTA
TGTTCCCATAGTAACGCCAATAGGGACTTTCCATTGACGTCAATGGGTGGAGTATTTACGGTAAACTGCC
CACTTGGCAGTACATCAAGTGTATCATATGCCAAGTACGCCCCCTATTGACGTCAATGACGGTAAATGGC
CCGCCTGGCATTATGCCCAGTACATGACCTTATGGGACTTTCCTACTTGGCAGTACATCTACGTATTAGT
CATCGCTATTACCATGGTGATGCGGTTTTGGCAGTACATCAATGGGCGTGGATAGCGGTTTGACTCACGG
GGATTTCCAAGTCTCCACCCCATTGACGTCAATGGGAGTTTGTTTTGGCACCAAAATCAACGGGACTTTC
CAAAATGTCGTAACAACTCCGCCCCATTGACGCAAATGGGCGGTAGGCGTGTACGGTGGGAGGTCTATAT
AAGCAGAGCTCTCTGGCTAACTAGAGAACCCACTGCTTACTGGCTTATCGAAATTAATACGACTCACTAT
AGGGAGACCCAAGCTGGCTAGCGTTTAAACTTAAGCTTGGTACCGCCACCATGAGCATCTACCAGGAGTT
CGTCAACAAGTATTCACTGAGTAAGACACTGCGGTTCGAGCTGATCCCACAGGGCAAGACACTGGAGAAC
ATCAAGGCCCGAGGCCTGATTCTGGACGATGAGAAGCGGGCAAAAGACTATAAGAAAGCCAAGCAGATCA
TTGATAAATACCACCAGTTCTTTATCGAGGAAATTCTGAGCTCCGTGTGCATCAGTGAGGATCTGCTGCA
GAATTACTCAGACGTGTACTTCAAGCTGAAGAAGAGCGACGATGACAACCTGCAGAAGGACTTCAAGTCC
GCCAAGGACACCATCAAGAAACAGATTAGCGAGTACATCAAGGACTCCGAAAAGTTTAAAAATCTGTTCA
ACCAGAATCTGATCGATGCTAAGAAAGGCCAGGAGTCCGACCTGATCCTGTGGCTGAAACAGTCTAAGGA
CAATGGGATTGAACTGTTCAAGGCTAACTCCGATATCACTGATATTGACGAGGCACTGGAAATCATCAAG
AGCTTCAAGGGATGGACCACATACTTTAAAGGCTTCCACGAGAACCGCAAGAACGTGTACTCCAGCAACG
ACATTCCTACCTCCATCATCTACCGAATCGTCGATGACAATCTGCCAAAGTTCCTGGAGAACAAGGCCAA
ATATGAATCTCTGAAGGACAAAGCTCCCGAGGCAATTAATTACGAACAGATCAAGAAAGATCTGGCTGAG
GAACTGACATTCGATATCGACTATAAGACTAGCGAGGTGAACCAGAGGGTCTTTTCCCTGGACGAGGTGT
TTGAAATCGCCAATTTCAACAATTACCTGAACCAGTCCGGCATTACTAAATTCAATACCATCATTGGCGG
GAAGTTTGTGAACGGGGAGAATACCAAGCGCAAGGGAATTAACGAATACATCAATCTGTATAGCCAGCAG
ATCAACGACAAAACTCTGAAGAAATACAAGATGTCTGTGCTGTTCAAACAGATCCTGAGTGATACCGAGT
CCAAGTCTTTTGTCATTGATAAACTGGAAGATGACTCAGACGTGGTCACTACCATGCAGAGCTTTTATGA
GCAGATCGCCGCTTTCAAGACAGTGGAGGAAAAATCTATTAAGGAAACTCTGAGTCTGCTGTTCGATGAC
CTGAAAGCCCAGAAGCTGGACCTGAGTAAGATCTACTTCAAAAACGATAAGAGTCTGACAGACCTGTCAC
AGCAGGTGTTTGATGACTATTCCGTGATTGGGACCGCCGTCCTGGAGTACATTACACAGCAGATCGCTCC
AAAGAACCTGGATAATCCCTCTAAGAAAGAGCAGGAACTGATCGCTAAGAAAACCGAGAAGGCAAAATAT
CTGAGTCTGGAAACAATTAAGCTGGCACTGGAGGAGTTCAACAAGCACAGGGATATTGACAAACAGTGCC
GCTTTGAGGAAATCCTGGCCAACTTCGCAGCCATCCCCATGATTTTTGATGAGATCGCCCAGAACAAAGA
CAATCTGGCTCAGATCAGTATTAAGTACCAGAACCAGGGCAAGAAAGACCTGCTGCAGGCTTCAGCAGAA
GATGACGTGAAAGCCATCAAGGATCTGCTGGACCAGACCAACAATCTGCTGCACAAGCTGAAAATCTTCC
ATATTAGTCAGTCAGAGGATAAGGCTAATATCCTGGATAAAGACGAACACTTCTACCTGGTGTTCGAGGA
ATGTTACTTCGAGCTGGCAAACATTGTCCCCCTGTATAACAAGATTAGGAACTACATCACACAGAAGCCT
TACTCTGACGAGAAGTTTAAACTGAACTTCGAAAATAGTACGCTAGCCAGGGGGTGGGATAAGAACGTGG
AGCCTGACAGGACAGCTATCCTGTTCATCAAGGATGACAAGTACTATCTGGGAGTGATGAATAAGAAAAA
CAATAAGATCTTCGATGACAAAGCCATTAAGGAGAACAAAGGGGAAGGATACAAGAAAATCGTGTATAAG
CTGCTGCCCGGCGCAAATAAGATGCTGCCTAAGGTGTTCTTCAGCGCCAAGAGTATCAAATTCTACAACC
CATCCGAGGACATCCTGCGGATTAGAAATCACTCAACACATACTAAGAACGGGAGCCCCCAGAAGGGATA
TGAGAAATTTGAGTTCAACATCGAGGATTGCAGGAAGTTTATTGACTTCTACAAGCAGAGCATCTCCAAA
CACCCTGAATGGAAGGATTTTGGCTTCCGGTTTTCCGACACACAGAGATATAACTCTATCGACGAGTTCT
ACCGCGAGGTGGAAAATCAGGGGTATAAGCTGACTTTTGAGAACATTTCTGAAAGTTACATCGACAGCGT
GGTCAATCAGGGAAAGCTGTACCTGTTCCAGATCTATAACAAAGATTTTTCAGCATACAGCAAGGGCAGA
CCAAACCTGCATACACTGTACTGGAAGGCCCTGTTCGATGAGAGGAATCTGCAGGACGTGGTCTATAAAC
TGAACGGAGAGGCCGAACTGTTTTACCGGAAGCAGTCTATTCCTAAGAAAATCACTCACCCAGCTAAGGA
GGCCATCGCTAACAAGAACAAGGACAATCCTAAGAAAGAGAGCGTGTTCGAATACGATCTGATTAAGGAC
AAGCGGTTCACCGAAGATAAGTTCTTTTTCCATTGTCCAATCACCATTAACTTCAAGTCAAGCGGCGCTA
ACAAGTTCAACGACGAGATCAATCTGCTGCTGAAGGAAAAAGCAAACGATGTGCACATCCTGAGCATTGA
CCGAGGAGAGCGGCATCTGGCCTACTATACCCTGGTGGATGGCAAAGGGAATATCATTAAGCAGGATACA
TTCAACATCATTGGCAATGACCGGATGAAAACCAACTACCACGATAAACTGGCTGCAATCGAGAAGGATA
GAGACTCAGCTAGGAAGGACTGGAAGAAAATCAACAACATTAAGGAGATGAAGGAAGGCTATCTGAGCCA
GGTGGTCCATGAGATTGCAAAGCTGGTCATCGAATACAATGCCATTGTGGTGTTCGAGGATCTGAACTTC
GGCTTTAAGAGGGGGCGCTTTAAGGTGGAAAAACAGGTCTATCAGAAGCTGGAGAAAATGCTGATCGAAA
AGCTGAATTACCTGGTGTTTAAAGATAACGAGTTCGACAAGACCGGAGGCGTCCTGAGAGCCTACCAGCT
GACAGCTCCCTTTGAAACTTTCAAGAAAATGGGAAAACAGACAGGCATCATCTACTATGTGCCAGCCGGA
TTCACTTCCAAGATCTGCCCCGTGACCGGCTTTGTCAACCAGCTGTACCCTAAATATGAGTCAGTGAGCA
AGTCCCAGGAATTTTTCAGCAAGTTCGATAAGATCTGTTATAATCTGGACAAGGGGTACTTCGAGTTTTC
CTTCGATTACAAGAACTTCGGCGACAAGGCCGCTAAGGGGAAATGGACCATTGCCTCCTTCGGATCTCGC
CTGATCAACTTTCGAAATTCCGATAAAAACCACAATTGGGACACTAGGGAGGTGTACCCAACCAAGGAGC
TGGAAAAGCTGCTGAAAGACTACTCTATCGAGTATGGACATGGCGAATGCATCAAGGCAGCCATCTGTGG
CGAGAGTGATAAGAAATTTTTCGCCAAGCTGACCTCAGTGCTGAATACAATCCTGCAGATGCGGAACTCA
AAGACCGGGACAGAACTGGACTATCTGATTAGCCCCGTGGCTGATGTCAACGGAAACTTCTTCGACAGCA
GACAGGCACCCAAAAATATGCCTCAGGATGCAGACGCCAACGGGGCCTACCACATCGGGCTGAAGGGACT
GATGCTGCTGGGCCGGATCAAGAACAATCAGGAGGGGAAGAAGCTGAACCTGGTCATTAAGAACGAGGAA
TACTTCGAGTTTGTCCAGAATAGAAATAACAAAAGGCCGGCGGCCACGAAAAAGGCCGGCCAGGCAAAAA
AGAAAAAGGGATCCTACCCATACGATGTTCCAGATTACGCTTATCCCTACGACGTGCCTGATTATGCATA
CCCATATGATGTCCCCGACTATGCCTAAGAATTCTGCAGATATCCAGCACAGTGGCGGCCGCTCGAGTCT
AGAGGGCCCGTTTAAACCCGCTGATCAGCCTCGACTGTGCCTTCTAGTTGCCAGCCATCTGTTGTTTGCC
CCTCCCCCGTGCCTTCCTTGACCCTGGAAGGTGCCACTCCCACTGTCCTTTCCTAATAAAATGAGGAAAT
TGCATCGCATTGTCTGAGTAGGTGTCATTCTATTCTGGGGGGTGGGGTGGGGCAGGACAGCAAGGGGGAG
GATTGGGAAGACAATAGCAGGCATGCTGGGGATGCGGTGGGCTCTATGGCTTCTGAGGCGGAAAGAACCA
GCTGGGGCTCTAGGGGGTATCCCC
[124 nt withheld, positions 5205-5328]
C
[91 nt withheld, positions 5330-5420]
A
[49 nt withheld, positions 5422-5470]
CCTTTGACGTTGGAGTCCACGTTCTTT
[37 nt withheld, positions 5498-5534]
ACCCTATCTCGGTCTATTCTTTTGATTTATAAGGGATTTTGCCGATTTCGGCCTATTGGTTAAAAAATGA
GCTGATTTAACAAAAATTTAACGCGAATTAATTCTGTGGAATGTGTGTCAGTTAGGGTGTGGAAAGTCCC
CAGGCTCCCCAGCAGGCAGAAGTATGCAAAGCATGCATCTCAATTAGTCAGCAACCAGGTGTGGAAAGTC
CCCAGGCTCCCCAGCAGGCAGAAGTATGCAAAGCATGCATCTCAATTAGTCAGCAACCATAGTCCCGCCC
CTAACTCCGCCCATCCCGCCCCTAACTCCGCCCAGTTCCGCCCATTCTCCGCCCCATGGCTGACTAATTT
TTTTTATTTATGCAGAGGCCGAGGCCGCCTCTGCCTCTGAGCTATTCCAGAAGTAGTGAGGAGGCTTTTT
TGGAGGCCTAGGCTTTTGCAAAAAGCTCCCGGGAGCTTGTATATCCATTTTCGGATCTGATCAAGAGACA
GGATGAGGATCGTTTCGCATGATTGAACAAGATGGATTGCACGCAGGTTCTCCGGCCGCTTGGGTGGAGA
GGCTATTCGGCTATGACTGGGCACAACAGACAATCGGCTGCTCTGATGCCGCCGTGTTCCGGCTGTCAGC
GCAGGGGCGCCCGGTTCTTTTTGTCAAGACCGACCTGTCCGGTGCCCTGAATGAACTGCAGGACGAGGCA
GCGCGGCTATCGTGGCTGGCCACGACGGGCGTTCCTTGCGCAGCTGTGCTCGACGTTGTCACTGAAGCGG
GAAGGGACTGGCTGCTATTGGGCGAAGTGCCGGGGCAGGATCTCCTGTCATCTCACCTTGCTCCTGCCGA
GAAAGTATCCATCATGGCTGATGCAATGCGGCGGCTGCATACGCTTGATCCGGCTACCTGCCCATTCGAC
CACCAAGCGAAACATCGCATCGAGCGAGCACGTACTCGGATGGAAGCCGGTCTTGTCGATCAGGATGATC
TGGACGAAGAGCATCAGGGGCTCGCGCCAGCCGAACTGTTCGCCAGGCTCAAGGCGCGCATGCCCGACGG
CGAGGATCTCGTCGTGACCCATGGCGATGCCTGCTTGCCGAATATCATGGTGGAAAATGGCCGCTTTTCT
GGATTCATCGACTGTGGCCGGCTGGGTGTGGCGGACCGCTATCAGGACATAGCGTTGGCTACCCGTGATA
TTGCTGAAGAGCTTGGCGGCGAATGGGCTGACCGCTTCCTCGTGCTTTACGGTATCGCCGCTCCCGATTC
GCAGCGCATCGCCTTCTATCGCCTTCTTGACGAGTTCTTCTGAGCGGGACTCTGGGGTTCGAAATGACCG
ACCAAGCGACGCCCAACCTGCCATCACGAGATTTCGATTCCACCGCCGCCTTCTATGAAAGGTTGGGCTT
CGGAATCGTTTTCCGGGACGCCGGCTGGATGATCCTCCAGCGCGGGGATCTCATGCTGGAGTTCTTCGCC
CACCCCAACTTGTTTATTGCAGCTTATAATGGTTACAAATAAAGCAATAGCATCACAAATTTCACAAATA
AAGCATTTTTTTCACTGCATTCTAGTTGTGGTTTGTCCAAACTCATCAATGTATCTTATCATGTCTGTAT
ACCGTCGACCTCTAGCTAGAGCTTGGCGTAATCATGGTCATAGCTGTTTCCTGTGTGAAATTGTTATCCG
CTCACAATTCCACACAACATACGAGCCGGAAGCATAAAGTGTAAAGCCTGGGGTGCCTAATGAGTGAGCT
AACTCACATTAATTGCGTTGCGCTCACTGCCCGCTTTCCAGTCGGGAAACCTGTCGTGCCAGCTGCATTA
ATGAATCGGCCAACGCGCGGGGAGAGGCGGTTTGCGTATTGGGCGCTCTTCCGCTTCCTCGCTCACTGAC
TCGCTGCGCTCGGTCGTTCGGCTGCGGCGAGCGGTATCAGCTCACTCAAAGGCGGTAATACGGTTATCCA
CAGAATCAGGGGATAACGCAGGAAAGAACATGTGAGCAAAAGGCCAGCAAAAGGCCAGGAACCGTAAAAA
GGCCGCGTTGCTGGCGTTTTTCCATAGGCTCCGCCCCCCTGACGAGCATCACAAAAATCGACGCTCAAGT
CAGAGGTGGCGAAACCCGACAGGACTATAAAGATACCAGGCGTTTCCCCCTGGAAGCTCCCTCGTGCGCT
CTCCTGTTCCGACCCTGCCGCTTACCGGATACCTGTCCGCCTTTCTCCCTTCGGGAAGCGTGGCGCTTTC
TCATAGCTCACGCTGTAGGTATCTCAGTTCGGTGTAGGTCGTTCGCTCCAAGCTGGGCTGTGTGCACGAA
CCCCCCGTTCAGCCCGACCGCTGCGCCTTATCCGGTAACTATCGTCTTGAGTCCAACCCGGTAAGACACG
ACTTATCGCCACTGGCAGCAGCCACTGGTAACAGGATTAGCAGAGCGAGGTATGTAGGCGGTGCTACAGA
GTTCTTGAAGTGGTGGCCTAACTACGGCTACACTAGAAGAACAGTATTTGGTATCTGCGCTCTGCTGAAG
CCAGTTACCTTCGGAAAAAGAGTTGGTAGCTCTTGATCCGGCAAACAAACCACCGCTGGTAGCGGTGGTT
TTTTTGTTTGCAAGCAGCAGATTACGCGCAGAAAAAAAGGATCTCAAGAAGATCCTTTGATCTTTTCTAC
GGGGTCTGACGCTCAGTGGAACGAAAACTCACGTTAAGGGATTTTGGTCATGAGATTATCAAAAAGGATC
TTCACCTAGATCCTTTTAAATTAAAAATGAAGTTTTAAATCAATCTAAAGTATATATGAGTAAACTTGGT
CTGACAGTTACCAATGCTTAATCAGTGAGGCACCTATCTCAGCGATCTGTCTATTTCGTTCATCCATAGT
TGCCTGACTCCCCGTCGTGTAGATAACTACGATACGGGAGGGCTTACCATCTGGCCCCAGTGCTGCAATG
ATACCGCGAGACCCACGCTCACCGGCTCCAGATTTATCAGCAATAAACCAGCCAGCCGGAAGGGCCGAGC
GCAGAAGTGGTCCTGCAACTTTATCCGCCTCCATCCAGTCTATTAATTGTTGCCGGGAAGCTAGAGTAAG
TAGTTCGCCAGTTAATAGTTTGCGCAACGTTGTTGCCATTGCTACAGGCATCGTGGTGTCACGCTCGTCG
TTTGGTATGGCTTCATTCAGCTCCGGTTCCCAACGATCAAGGCGAGTTACATGATCCCCCATGTTGTGCA
AAAAAGCGGTTAGCTCCTTCGGTCCTCCGATCGTTGTCAGAAGTAAGTTGGCCGCAGTGTTATCACTCAT
GGTTATGGCAGCACTGCATAATTCTCTTACTGTCATGCCATCCGTAAGATGCTTTTCTGTGACTGGTGAG
TACTCAACCAAGTCATTCTGAGAATAGTGTATGCGGCGACCGAGTTGCTCTTGCCCGGCGTCAATACGGG
ATAATACCGCGCCACATAGCAGAACTTTAAAAGTGCTCATCATTGGAAAACGTTCTTCGGGGCGAAAACT
CTCAAGGATCTTACCGCTGTTGAGATCCAGTTCGATGTAACCCACTCGTGCACCCAACTGATCTTCAGCA
TCTTTTACTTTCACCAGCGTTTCTGGGTGAGCAAAAACAGGAAGGCAAAATGCCGCAAAAAAGGGAATAA
GGGCGACACGGAAATGTTGAATACTCATACTCTTCCTTTTTCAATATTATTGAAGCATTTATCAGGGTTA
TTGTCTCATGAGCGGATACATATTTGAATGTATTTAGAAAAATAAACAAATAGGGGTTCCGCGCACATTT
CCCCGAAAAGTGCCACCTGACGTCGACGGATCGGGAGATCTCCCGATCCCCTATGGTGCACTCTCAGTAC
AATCTGCTCTGATGCCGCATAGTTAAGCCAGTATCTGCTCCCTGCTTGTGTGTTGGAGGTCG
Features (pLannotate 1.2.2; 22 found; start..end, strand, type, name):
    127..506     +  enhancer       CMV enhancer: human cytomegalovirus immediate early enhancer
    507..710     +  promoter       CMV promoter: human cytomegalovirus (CMV) immediate early promoter
    706..739     +  LTR            5' LTR (truncated) (fragment): truncated 5' long terminal repeat (LTR) from HIV-1
    755..773     +  promoter       T7 promoter: promoter for bacteriophage T7 RNA polymerase
    821..4720    +  CDS            cas12a: CS12A_FRATN - Also known as cpf1 From Francisella tularensis subsp. novicida (strain U112).
   4721..4768    +  CDS            nucleoplasmin NLS: bipartite nuclear localization signal from nucleoplasmin
   4775..4855    +  CDS            3xHA: three tandem HA epitope tags
   4935..5159    +  polyA_signal   bGH poly(A) signal: bovine growth hormone polyadenylation signal
   5163..5184    +  promoter       SV40 promoter (fragment): SV40 enhancer and early promoter
   5205..5633    +  rep_origin     f1 ori (sequence partly withheld): f1 bacteriophage origin of replication; arrow indicates direction of (+) strand synthesis
   5647..5976    +  promoter       SV40 promoter: SV40 enhancer and early promoter
   6043..6834    +  CDS            neo: KKA2_KLEPN - Also known as kan, nptII. Experimental evidence at protein level: Swiss-Prot protein existence level 1. Resistance to kanamycin, neomycin, paromomycin, ribostamycin, butirosin and gentamicin B. From Klebsiella pneumoniae.
   6858..7016    +  CDS            ble (fragment): BLE_KLEPN - Experimental evidence at protein level: Swiss-Prot protein existence level 1. Binding protein with a strong affinity to the bleomycin family of antibiotics. Binds to CL990; an antimitotic-antibiotic compound. From Klebsiella pneumoniae.
   7011..7132    +  polyA_signal   SV40 poly(A) signal: SV40 polyadenylation signal
   7205..7221    -  protein_bind   lac operator: The lac repressor binds to the lac operator to inhibit transcription in E. coli. This inhibition can be relieved by adding lactose or isopropyl-β-D-thiogalactopyranoside (IPTG). lac repressor encoded by lacI
   7229..7259    -  promoter       lac promoter: promoter for the E. coli lac operon
   7274..7295    -  protein_bind   CAP binding site: CAP binding activates transcription in the presence of cAMP. E. coli catabolite activator protein
   7308..7400    -  CDS            lacI (fragment): lac repressor; lacI; The lac repressor binds to the lac operator to inhibit transcription in E. coli. This inhibition can be relieved by adding lactose or isopropyl-β-D-thiogalactopyranoside (IPTG).
   7583..8171    -  rep_origin     ori: high-copy-number ColE1/pMB1/pBR322/pUC origin of replication
   8342..9202    -  CDS            AmpR: β-lactamase; bla; confers resistance to ampicillin, carbenicillin, and related antibiotics
   9203..9307    -  promoter       AmpR promoter: bla
   9366..9418    -  misc_feature   bom (fragment): basis of mobility region from pBR322
