[The description below was written by a language model from this plasmid's Addgene catalogue record and pLannotate feature annotations shown in this document.]
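Description:
pTE3314 is a mammalian expression plasmid built on the pcDNA3.1 backbone (about 9.4 kb in total) that produces a human codon-optimized Francisella novicida Cpf1 (Cas12a) nuclease carrying the "RVR" substitutions N607R, K613V and N617R. It is maintained in E. coli through a high-copy ColE1/pUC-type origin with ampicillin selection from the bla gene, and it also carries an f1 phage origin. For mammalian cells, an SV40 early promoter drives a neomycin phosphotransferase cassette ending in an SV40 polyadenylation signal, which allows G418 selection of stable transfectants.

The roughly 4 kb nuclease cassette is transcribed from the CMV immediate-early enhancer and promoter and terminated by the bovine growth hormone polyadenylation signal. A T7 promoter lies between the CMV promoter and the coding sequence, as is usual for this backbone. The Cas12a open reading frame is fused at its C terminus to a bipartite nucleoplasmin nuclear localization signal, which directs the bacterial enzyme to the nucleus, followed by a 3xHA epitope tag for immunodetection. No crRNA expression cassette is annotated, so the guide RNA must presumably be supplied from a separate construct.

The associated study compared the activities and PAM preferences of several wild-type Cpf1 nucleases and their altered-PAM-specificity variants in mammalian cells, and this plasmid supplies the RVR variant of FnCpf1 for such genome-editing experiments. The depositor and repository-sequenced records show the same feature set and order, differing only in start coordinate and by a few nucleotides in length. The short annotated HIV-1 LTR, ble, lacI and bom fragments appear to be backbone remnants or incidental matches rather than functional elements.
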