Addgene plasmid #107530: pTE3314
Purpose: Expresses human codon optimized FnCpf1(RVR mutant) in mammalian cells.
Depositing lab: Ervin Welker. Depositing organization: HUN-REN Biological Research Centre Szeged (HUN-REN Szegedi Biológiai Kutatóközpont). Publication: Mb- and FnCpf1 nucleases are active in mammalian cells: activities and PAM preferences of four wild-type Cpf1 nucleases and of their altered PAM specificity variants. Toth E, Czene BC, Kulcsar PI, Krausz SL, Talas A, Nyeste A, Varga E, Huszar K, Weinhardt N, Ligeti Z, Borsy AE, Fodor E, Welker E. Nucleic Acids Res. 2018 Sep 20. pii: 5103950. doi: 10.1093/nar/gky815. PubMed 30239882.
Backbone
  Vector backbone: pcDNA3.1
  Backbone size w/o insert (bp): 5406
  Total vector size (bp): 9443
  Vector type: Mammalian Expression
  Selectable markers: Neomycin (select with G418)
Growth in bacteria
  Bacterial resistance: Ampicillin, 100 μg/mL
  Growth temperature: 37°C
  Growth strain: DH5alpha
  Copy number: High Copy
Gene/Insert
  Gene/Insert name: hFnCpf1(RVR) (alt name: human codon optimized Francisella novicida Cpf1 nuclease (RVR mutant))
  Insert size (bp): 4038
  Mutation: N607R, K613V, N617R
  Promoter: CMV
  Tag / fusion protein: NLS (C terminal on insert); 3xHA (C terminal on insert)
  Cloning method: Unknown
  Sequencing primers: 5′ CGCAAATGGGCGGTAGGCGTG; 3′ TAGAAGGCACAGTCGAGG
Terms and licenses: Academic/Nonprofit Terms; Industry Terms: Not Available to Industry
How to cite: pTE3314 was a gift from Ervin Welker (Addgene plasmid # 107530 ; http://n2t.net/addgene:107530 ; RRID:Addgene_107530)
